Addgene plasmid #57603: tdEos-Cx43-7
Purpose: Localization: Gap Junctions, Excitation: 505 / 569, Emission: 516 / 581
Depositing lab: Michael Davidson. Depositing organization: Florida State University, Tallahassee. Publication: Interferometric fluorescent super-resolution microscopy resolves 3D cellular ultrastructure. Shtengel G, Galbraith JA, Galbraith CG, Lippincott-Schwartz J, Gillette JM, Manley S, Sougrat R, Waterman CM, Kanchanawong P, Davidson MW, Fetter RD, Hess HF. Proc Natl Acad Sci U S A. 2009 Mar 3;106(9):3125-30. doi: 10.1073/pnas.0813131106. Epub 2009 Feb 6. PubMed 19202073.
Backbone
  Vector backbone: tdEos
  Backbone size w/o insert (bp): 4750
  Vector type: Mammalian Expression
  Selectable markers: Neomycin (select with G418)
Growth in bacteria
  Bacterial resistance: Kanamycin, 50 μg/mL
  Growth temperature: 37°C
  Growth strain: DH5alpha
  Copy number: High Copy
Gene/Insert
  Gene/Insert name: Cx43 (alt name: NM_012567.2)
  Species: R. norvegicus (rat)
  Promoter: CMV
  Tag / fusion protein: tdEos
  Cloning method: Unknown
  Sequencing primers: 5′ CMV-F; 3′ SV40pA-R
Terms and licenses: Academic/Nonprofit Terms; Industry Terms
Depositor comments: . Excitation = 505 / 569; Emission = 516 / 581
How to cite: tdEos-Cx43-7 was a gift from Michael Davidson (Addgene plasmid # 57603 ; http://n2t.net/addgene:57603 ; RRID:Addgene_57603)
