[The description below was written by a language model from this plasmid's Addgene catalogue record.]
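Description:
tdEos-Cx43-7 is a mammalian expression plasmid that produces rat connexin 43 (Cx43) fused to the photoconvertible fluorescent protein tdEos, built on a tdEos vector backbone of about 4.75 kb without the insert. It is maintained in E. coli as a high-copy plasmid under kanamycin selection, and the record lists neomycin resistance as the marker for mammalian cells, allowing G418 selection of stable transfectants. The origin of replication is not named in the record, and no feature table is available, so the fine details of the backbone cannot be confirmed beyond the catalogue fields.

Expression of the fusion is driven by the CMV promoter, a strong constitutive promoter in most mammalian cell lines, and the listed 3′ sequencing primer implies an SV40 polyadenylation signal downstream of the open reading frame. Cx43 is a gap junction channel subunit, so the fusion serves as a localization marker that directs the fluorescent label to gap junctions between adjacent cells. tdEos is a tandem-dimer form of Eos that behaves as a pseudo-monomeric tag and switches from a green state (excitation 505 nm, emission 516 nm) to a red state (excitation 569 nm, emission 581 nm), a conversion generally triggered by violet or near-UV light. The record does not state at which terminus of Cx43 the tag sits or the nature of the linker; the "7" in the name may refer to linker length, but this is not specified. The associated publication concerns interferometric super-resolution fluorescence microscopy, consistent with use of the construct in photoactivated localization imaging of cellular ultrastructure as well as conventional live-cell imaging of gap junctions.
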