>Addgene plasmid #57603 | tdEos-Cx43-7 | depositor partial sequence | sequence record 88754 | insert sequence
GCTAGCGCTACCGGACTCAGATCTCGAGCTCAAGCTTCGAATTCGGCAGCACTTTTCTTTCATTGGGGGG
AAGGCGTGAGGAAAGTACCAAACAGCAGCAGACTTTTAAACTTTAAACAGACAGGTCTGAGAGCCTGAAC
TCTCATTTTTCCTTTGACTTCAGCCTCCAAGGAGTTCCACCAACTTTGGCGCGCCGGCTTCACTTTCATT
AAGTGAAAGAGAGGTGCCCAGACATGGGTGACTGGAGTGCCTTGGGGAAGCTTCTGGACAAGGTCCAAGC
CTACTCCACCGCTGGAGGGAAGGTGTGGCTGTCAGTGCTCTTCATATTCAGAATCCTGCTCCTGGGGACA
GCTGTTGAGTCAGCTTGGGGTGATGAACAGTCTGCCTTTCGCTGTAACACTCAACAACCTGGCTGCGAAA
ACGTCTGCTATGACAAGTCCTTCCCCATCTCTCACGTGCGCTTCTGGGTCCTTCAGATCATATTCGTGTC
TGTGCCCACACTCCTGTACTTGGCCCATGTGTTCTATGTGATGAGGAAGGAAGAGAAGCTAAACAAGAAA
GAAGAGGAGCTCAAAGTGGCCCAGACTGACGGGGTCAACGTGGAGATGCACCTGAAGCAGATTGAAATCA
AGAAGTTCAAGTACGGGATTGAAGAGCACGGCAAGGTGAAAATGAGGGGCGGCTTGCTGAGAACCTACAT
CATCAGCATCCTCTTCAAGTCTGTCTTCGAGGTGGCCTTCCTGCTCATCCAGTGGTACATCTATGGGTTC
AGCTTGAGCGCGGTCTACACCTGCAAGAGAGATCCCTGCCCCCACCAGGTAGACTGCTTCCTCTCACGTC
CCACGGAGAAAACCATCTTCATCATCTTCATGCTGGTGGTGTCCTTGGTGTCTCTCGCTTTGAACATCAT
TGAGCTCTTCTACGTCTTCTTCAAAGGCGTTAAGGATCGCGTGAAGGGAAGAAGCGATCCTTACCACGCC
ACCACTGGCCCACTGAGCCCATCAAAAGACTGCGGATCTCCAAAATACGCCTACTTCAATGGCTGCTCCT
CACCAACGGCTCCACTCTCGCCTATGTCTCCTCCTGGGTACAAGCTGGTTACTGGTGACAGAAACAATTC
CTCGTGCCGCAATTACAACAAGCAAGCTAGCGAGCAAAACTGGGCGAACTACAGCGCAGAGCAAAATCGC
ATGGGGCAGGCCGGAAGCACCATCTCCAACTCGCACGCCCAGCCGTTCGATTTCCCCGACGACAACCAGA
ATGCCAAAAAAGTTGCTGCTGGACATGAACTCCAGCCATTAGCCATCGTGGACCAACGACCTTCCAGCAG
AGCCAGCAGCCGCGCCAGCAGCAGGCCTCGGCCTGATGACCTGGAGATTGCGGATCCACCGGTCGCCACC
ATGAGTGCGATTAAGCCAGACATGAAGATCAACCTCCGTATGGAAGGCAACGTAAACGGGCACCACTTTG
TGATCGACGGAGATGGTACAGGCAAGCCTTTTGAGGGAAAACAGAGTATGGATCTTGAAGTCAAAGAGGG
CGGACCTCTGCCTTTTGCCTTTGATATCCTGACCACTGCATTCCATTACGGCAACAGGGTATTCGCCGAA
TATCCAGACCACATACAAGACTATTTTAAGCAGTCGTTTCCTAAGGGGTATTCGTGGGAACGAAGCTTGA
CTTTCGAAGACGGGGGCATTTGCATTGCCAGAAACGACATAACAATGGAAGGGGACACTTTCTATAATAA
AGTTCGATTTCACGGTGTAAACTTTCCCGCCAATGGTCCAGTTATGCAGAAGAAGACGCTGAAATGGGAG
CCCTCCACTGAGAAAATGTATGTGCGTGATGGAGTGCTGACTGGTGATATTCGCATGGCTTTGTTGCTTG
AAGGAAATGCCCATTACCGATGTGACTTCAGAACTACTTACAAAGCTAAGGAGAAGGGTGTCAAGTTACC
AGGCTACCACTTTGTGGACCACTGCATTGAGATTTTAAGCCATGACAAAGATTACAACAAGGTTAAGCTG
TATGAGCATGCTGTTGCTCATTCTGGATTGCCTGACAATGCCAGACGATCCGGTAGCGGTCACGGTACTG
GTTCTACTGGTTCTGGTTCTTCTGAGAGTGCGATTAAGCCAGACATGAAGATCAACCTCCGTATGGAAGG
CAACGTAAACGGGCACCACTTTGTGATCGACGGAGATGGTACAGGCAAGCCTTTTGAGGGAAAACAGAGT
ATGGATCTTGAAGTCAAAGAGGGCGGACCTCTGCCTTTTGCCTTTGATATCCTGACCACTGCATTCCATT
ACGGCAACAGGGTATTCGCCGAATATCCAGACCACATACAAGACTATTTTAAGCAGTCGTTTCCTAAGGG
GTATTCGTGGGAACGAAGCTTGACTTTCGAAGACGGGGGCATTTGCATTGCCAGAAACGACATAACAATG
GAAGGGGACACTTTCTATAATAAAGTTCGATTTCACGGTGTAAACTTTCCCGCCAATGGTCCAGTTATGC
AGAAGAAGACGCTGAAATGGGAGCCCTCCACTGAGAAAATGTATGTGCGTGATGGAGTGCTGACTGGTGA
TATTCGCATGGCTTTGTTGCTTGAAGGAAATGCCCATTACCGATGTGACTTCAGAACTACTTACAAAGCT
AAGGAGAAGGGTGTCAAGTTACCAGGCTACCACTTTGTGGACCACTGCATTGAGATTTTAAGCCATGACA
AAGATTACAACAAGGTTAAGCTGTATGAGCATGCTGTTGCTCATTCTGGATTGCCTGACAATGCCAGACG
ATAAGCGGCCGCGACTCTAGATCATAATCAGCCAT
